Addgene plasmid #25259: EIF4A2
Purpose: Bacterial expression for structure determination; may not be full ORF
Depositing lab: Cheryl Arrowsmith. Depositing organization: University of Toronto.
Backbone
  Vector backbone: pET28-MHL
  Backbone manufacturer: SGC
  Backbone size w/o insert (bp): 7325
  Vector type: Bacterial Expression
Growth in bacteria
  Bacterial resistance: Kanamycin, 50 μg/mL
  Growth temperature: 37°C
  Growth strain: DH5alpha
  Copy number: Low Copy
Gene/Insert
  Gene/Insert name: eIF4A2:G22-E240 (alt names: PDB: 3BOR; eukaryotic translation initiation factor 4A isoform 2; eIF4A2)
  Species: H. sapiens (human)
  Insert size (bp): 657
  Mutation: Contains amino acids G22-E240
  Entrez Gene: EIF4A2 (a.k.a. BM-010, DDX2B, EIF4A, EIF4F, eIF-4A-II, eIF4A-II)
  Tag / fusion protein: His (N terminal on insert)
  Cloning method: Restriction Enzyme
  Sequencing primers: 5′ T7; 3′ T7-term
Terms and licenses: Academic/Nonprofit Terms; Industry Terms: Not Available to Industry
Depositor comments: PDB: 3BOR. http://www.thesgc.org/structures/3BOR/
How to cite: EIF4A2 was a gift from Cheryl Arrowsmith (Addgene plasmid # 25259 ; http://n2t.net/addgene:25259 ; RRID:Addgene_25259)
