[The description below was written by a language model from this plasmid's Addgene catalogue record.]
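Description:
EIF4A2 is a bacterial expression plasmid built on the pET28-MHL backbone from the Structural Genomics Consortium, designed to produce a fragment of human eukaryotic translation initiation factor 4A isoform 2 (eIF4A2, also known as DDX2B) for structure determination. It is propagated in E. coli under kanamycin selection and is recorded as low copy. The record does not list the promoter or origin of replication explicitly. However, the use of T7 and T7-terminator sequencing primers flanking the insert fits the usual pET arrangement, in which the coding sequence lies between a T7 promoter and T7 terminator and is expressed in a host strain that supplies T7 RNA polymerase.

The insert is a 657 bp segment encoding residues G22 to E240 of the human protein, not the full open reading frame, and it was introduced by restriction enzyme cloning. eIF4A2 is a DEAD-box RNA helicase that forms part of the eIF4F translation initiation complex. The cloned residue range lies in the N-terminal portion of the protein, although the record itself does not name a domain. An N-terminal His tag is fused to the insert, allowing purification of the recombinant fragment by immobilised metal affinity chromatography. The record does not say whether a protease cleavage site separates the tag from the protein.

The depositor links the construct to a deposited crystal structure, consistent with its stated purpose of producing soluble, purifiable protein for structural studies. It could also serve as a source of this truncated eIF4A2 fragment for biochemical or biophysical work. No feature table was supplied, so details of the backbone beyond the catalogue fields cannot be confirmed.
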