>Addgene plasmid #25259 | EIF4A2 | depositor partial sequence | sequence record 11733 | Author sequence
GGTGTCATCGAGAGCAACTGGAATGAGATTGTTGATAACTTTGATGATATGAATTTAAAGGAGTCTCTCC
TTCGTGGCATCTATGCTTACGGTTTTGAGAAGCCTTCCGCTATTCAGCAGAGAGCTATTATTCCCTGTAT
TAAAGGGTATGATGTGATTGCTCAAGCTCAGTCAGGTACTGGCAAGACAGCCACATTTGCTATTTCCATC
CTGCAACAGTTGGAGATTGAGTTCAAGGAGACCCAAGCACTAGTATTGGCCCCCACCAGAGAACTGGCTC
AACAGATCCAAAAGGTAATTCTGGCACTTGGAGACTATATGGGAGCCACTTGTCATGCCTGCATTGGTGG
AACAAATGTTCGAAATGAAATGCAAAAACTGCAGGCTGAAGCACCACATATTGTTGTTGGTACACCCGGG
AGAGTGTTTGATATGTTAAACAGAAGATACCTTTCTCCAAAATGGATCAAAATGTTTGTTTTGGATGAAG
CAGATGAAATGTTGAGCCGTGGTTTTAAGGATCAAATCTATGAGATTTTCCAAAAACTAAACACAAGTAT
TCAGGTTGTGTTGCTTTCTGCCACAATGCCAACTGATGTGTTGGAAGTGACCAAAAAATTCATGAGAGAT
CCAATTCGAATTCTGGTGAAAAAGGAA
