>Addgene plasmid #25259 | EIF4A2 | addgene partial sequence | sequence record 31339 | 25259 with T7
ATTCCCTCTGAATATTTTGTTTACTTTAAGAAGGAGATATACCATGCATCATCATCATCATCACAGCAGC
GGCAGAGAAAACTTGTATTTCCAGGGCGGTGTCATCGAGAGCAACTGGAATGAGATTGTTGATAACTTTG
ATGATATGAATTTAAAGGAGTCTCTCCTTCGTGGCATCTATGCTTACGGTTTTGAGAAGCCTTCCGCTAT
TCAGCAGAGAGCTATTATTCCCTGTATTAAAGGGTATGATGTGATTGCTCAAGCTCAGTCAGGTACTGGC
AAGACAGCCACATTTGCTATTTCCATCCTGCAACAGTTGGAGATTGAGTTCAAGGAGACCCAAGCACTAG
TATTGGCCCCCACCAGAGAACTGGCTCAACAGATCCAAAAGGTAATTCTGGCACTTGGAGACTATATGGG
AGCCACTTGTCATGCCTGCATTGGTGGAACAAATGTTCGAAATGAAATGCAAAAACTGCAGGCTGAAGCA
CCACATATTGTTGTTGGTACACCCGGGAGAGTGTTTGATATGTTAAACAGAAGATACCTTTCTCCAAAAT
GGATCAAAATGTTTGTTTTGGATGAAGCAGATGAAATGTTGAGCCGTGGTTTTAAGGATCAAATCTATGA
GATTTTCCAAAAACTAAACACAAGTATTCAGGTTGTGTTGCTTTCTGCCACAATGCCAACTGATGTGTTG
GAAGTGACCAAAAAATTCATGAGAGATCCAATTCGAATTCTGGTGAAAAAGGAATGATGACGAAGCTTGC
GGCCGCACTCGAGCACCACCACCACCACCACTGAGATCCGGCTGCTAACAAAGCCCGAAAGGAAGCTGAG
TTGGCTGCTGCCACCGCTGAGCAATAACTAGCATAACCCCTTGGGGCCTCTAAACGGGTCTTGGA
